Addgene plasmid #92294: pY118 (pcDNA3.1-huLb4Cpf1)
Purpose: Expression of humanized Lb4Cpf1
Depositing lab: Feng Zhang.
Backbone
  Vector backbone: pcDNA3.1
  Backbone size w/o insert (bp): 5500
  Total vector size (bp): 10000
  Vector type: Mammalian Expression
Growth in bacteria
  Bacterial resistance: Ampicillin, 100 μg/mL
  Growth temperature: 37°C
  Growth strain: NEB Stable
  Copy number: High Copy
Gene/Insert
  Gene/Insert name: huLb4Cpf1
  Species: Lachnospiraceae bacterium MC2017
  Insert size (bp): 3672
  Tag / fusion protein: NLS (N terminal on insert); NLS-3xHA (C terminal on insert)
Resource information
  A portion of this plasmid was derived from a plasmid made by: Cloned by GenScript
Terms and licenses: Academic/Nonprofit Terms; Industry Terms: Not Available to Industry
How to cite: pY118 (pcDNA3.1-huLb4Cpf1) was a gift from Feng Zhang (Addgene plasmid # 92294 ; http://n2t.net/addgene:92294 ; RRID:Addgene_92294)
