[The description below was written by a language model from this plasmid's Addgene catalogue record and pLannotate feature annotations shown in this document.]
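Description:
pY118 (pcDNA3.1-huLb4Cpf1) is a mammalian expression plasmid built on the pcDNA3.1 backbone that encodes a human codon-optimized Cpf1 (Cas12a-family) nuclease from Lachnospiraceae bacterium MC2017, designated Lb4Cpf1. It is propagated in E. coli as a high-copy plasmid through a ColE1/pUC-type origin and selected with ampicillin via the β-lactamase gene and its native promoter. An f1 origin is also present. For selection in mammalian cells, the backbone carries a neomycin phosphotransferase gene driven by the SV40 enhancer/early promoter and terminated by an SV40 polyadenylation signal.

The expression cassette consists of the CMV immediate-early enhancer and promoter, followed by a T7 promoter that would permit in vitro transcription, then the roughly 3.7 kb huLb4Cpf1 open reading frame and the bovine growth hormone polyadenylation signal. According to the catalogue entry, the protein carries a nuclear localization signal at its N terminus and an NLS-3xHA module at its C terminus, directing the bacterial nuclease to the nucleus and allowing detection with anti-HA antibodies. The automated annotation detects the 3xHA tag just upstream of the bGH signal but does not label the Cpf1 coding region or the NLS elements. The short "MetLuc", HIV-1 LTR, ble and lacI fragments it reports are probably incidental sequence matches or backbone remnants rather than functional parts.

No guide RNA cassette is annotated, so a crRNA would presumably have to be supplied separately for genome-editing or nuclease-characterization experiments in human cells. Both sequence records agree in layout at about 9.26 kb, somewhat below the nominal 10 kb catalogue size.
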