Features (pLannotate 1.2.2; 21 found; start..end, strand, type, name):
     28..80      -  misc_feature   bom (fragment): basis of mobility region from pBR322
    235..614     +  enhancer       CMV enhancer: human cytomegalovirus immediate early enhancer
    615..818     +  promoter       CMV promoter: human cytomegalovirus (CMV) immediate early promoter
    814..847     +  LTR            5' LTR (truncated) (fragment): truncated 5' long terminal repeat (LTR) from HIV-1
    863..881     +  promoter       T7 promoter: promoter for bacteriophage T7 RNA polymerase
   1775..1795    +  CDS            MetLuc (fragment): secreted Metridia luciferase human codon-optimized
   4703..4783    +  CDS            3xHA: three tandem HA epitope tags
   4863..5087    +  polyA_signal   bGH poly(A) signal: bovine growth hormone polyadenylation signal
   5091..5112    +  promoter       SV40 promoter (fragment): SV40 enhancer and early promoter
   5133..5561    +  rep_origin     f1 ori (sequence partly withheld): f1 bacteriophage origin of replication; arrow indicates direction of (+) strand synthesis
   5575..5904    +  promoter       SV40 promoter: SV40 enhancer and early promoter
   5971..6762    +  CDS            neo: KKA2_KLEPN - Also known as kan, nptII. Experimental evidence at protein level: Swiss-Prot protein existence level 1. Resistance to kanamycin, neomycin, paromomycin, ribostamycin, butirosin and gentamicin B. From Klebsiella pneumoniae.
   6786..6944    +  CDS            ble (fragment): BLE_KLEPN - Experimental evidence at protein level: Swiss-Prot protein existence level 1. Binding protein with a strong affinity to the bleomycin family of antibiotics. Binds to CL990; an antimitotic-antibiotic compound. From Klebsiella pneumoniae.
   6939..7060    +  polyA_signal   SV40 poly(A) signal: SV40 polyadenylation signal
   7133..7149    -  protein_bind   lac operator: The lac repressor binds to the lac operator to inhibit transcription in E. coli. This inhibition can be relieved by adding lactose or isopropyl-β-D-thiogalactopyranoside (IPTG). lac repressor encoded by lacI
   7157..7187    -  promoter       lac promoter: promoter for the E. coli lac operon
   7202..7223    -  protein_bind   CAP binding site: CAP binding activates transcription in the presence of cAMP. E. coli catabolite activator protein
   7236..7328    -  CDS            lacI (fragment): lac repressor; lacI; The lac repressor binds to the lac operator to inhibit transcription in E. coli. This inhibition can be relieved by adding lactose or isopropyl-β-D-thiogalactopyranoside (IPTG).
   7511..8096    -  rep_origin     ori: high-copy-number ColE1/pMB1/pBR322/pUC origin of replication
   8267..9127    -  CDS            AmpR: β-lactamase; bla; confers resistance to ampicillin, carbenicillin, and related antibiotics
   9128..9232    -  promoter       AmpR promoter: bla
>Addgene plasmid #92294 | pY118 (pcDNA3.1-huLb4Cpf1) | depositor full sequence | sequence record 177849 | pY118 (pcDNA3.1-huLb4Cpf1) sequence 9263 bps
GACGGATCGGGAGATCTCCCGATCCCCTATGGTGCACTCTCAGTACAATCTGCTCTGATGCCGCATAGTT
AAGCCAGTATCTGCTCCCTGCTTGTGTGTTGGAGGTCGCTGAGTAGTGCGCGAGCAAAATTTAAGCTACA
ACAAGGCAAGGCTTGACCGACAATTGCATGAAGAATCTGCTTAGGGTTAGGCGTTTTGCGCTGCTTCGCG
ATGTACGGGCCAGATATACGCGTTGACATTGATTATTGACTAGTTATTAATAGTAATCAATTACGGGGTC
ATTAGTTCATAGCCCATATATGGAGTTCCGCGTTACATAACTTACGGTAAATGGCCCGCCTGGCTGACCG
CCCAACGACCCCCGCCCATTGACGTCAATAATGACGTATGTTCCCATAGTAACGCCAATAGGGACTTTCC
ATTGACGTCAATGGGTGGAGTATTTACGGTAAACTGCCCACTTGGCAGTACATCAAGTGTATCATATGCC
AAGTACGCCCCCTATTGACGTCAATGACGGTAAATGGCCCGCCTGGCATTATGCCCAGTACATGACCTTA
TGGGACTTTCCTACTTGGCAGTACATCTACGTATTAGTCATCGCTATTACCATGGTGATGCGGTTTTGGC
AGTACATCAATGGGCGTGGATAGCGGTTTGACTCACGGGGATTTCCAAGTCTCCACCCCATTGACGTCAA
TGGGAGTTTGTTTTGGCACCAAAATCAACGGGACTTTCCAAAATGTCGTAACAACTCCGCCCCATTGACG
CAAATGGGCGGTAGGCGTGTACGGTGGGAGGTCTATATAAGCAGAGCTCTCTGGCTAACTAGAGAACCCA
CTGCTTACTGGCTTATCGAAATTAATACGACTCACTATAGGGAGACCCAAGCTGGCTAGCGTTTAAACTT
AAGCTTACCGGTGCCACCATGGCCCCAAAGAAGAAGCGGAAGGTCGGTATCCACGGAGTCCCAGCAGCCG
GCCTGTACGACGGCTTCGTGAACAGATACAGCGTGTCCAAGACCCTGAGATTCGAGCTGATCCCCCAGGG
CCGGACCAGAGAGTACATCGAGACAAACGGCATCCTGAGCGACGACGAGGAACGGGCCAAGGACTACAAG
ACCATCAAGCGGCTGATCGACGAGTACCACAAGGATTACATCAGCCGGTGCCTGAAGAACGTGAACATCA
GCTGCCTGGAAGAGTACTACCACCTGTACAACAGCAGCAACCGGGACAAGCGGCACGAGGAACTGGACGC
CCTGTCCGACCAGATGAGAGGCGAGATCGCCAGCTTCCTGACCGGCAACGATGAGTACAAAGAGCAGAAG
TCCCGCGACATCATCATCAACGAGCGGATCATCAACTTCGCCAGCACCGACGAAGAACTGGCCGCCGTGA
AGCGGTTCCGGAAGTTCACCAGCTACTTCACCGGCTTTTTCACCAACCGCGAGAACATGTACAGCGCCGA
GAAGAAGTCCACCGCCATTGCCCACCGGATCATCGACGTGAACCTGCCCAAATACGTGGACAACATCAAG
GCCTTCAACACCGCCATCGAGGCCGGCGTGTTCGATATCGCCGAGTTCGAGAGCAACTTCAAGGCCATCA
CCGATGAGCACGAGGTGTCCGACCTGCTGGACATCACCAAGTACAGCCGGTTCATCCGGAACGAGGATAT
CATCATCTACAACACCCTGCTGGGCGGCATCAGCATGAAGGACGAGAAGATCCAGGGCCTGAATGAGCTG
ATCAACCTGCACAACCAGAAGCACCCCGGCAAGAAGGTGCCCCTGCTGAAGGTGCTGTACAAGCAGATCC
TGGGCGACAGCCAGACCCACAGCTTCGTGGACGACCAGTTCGAGGACGATCAGCAAGTGATCAATGCCGT
GAAGGCCGTGACCGACACCTTCTCCGAGACACTGCTGGGCAGCCTGAAGATCATCATTAACAACATCGGC
CACTACGACCTGGACCGGATCTATATCAAGGCCGGCCAGGATATCACCACCCTGAGCAAGAGAGCCCTGA
ACGACTGGCACATCATCACCGAGTGCCTGGAAAGCGAGTACGACGACAAGTTCCCCAAGAACAAGAAGTC
CGACACCTACGAGGAAATGCGCAACAGATACGTGAAGTCCTTCAAGAGCTTCAGCATCGGCCGGCTGAAC
AGCCTCGTGACCACCTATACCGAGCAGGCCTGTTTCCTGGAAAACTACCTGGGCAGCTTCGGCGGCGACA
CCGACAAGAATTGCCTGACCGACTTCACCAACAGCCTGATGGAAGTGGAACATCTGCTGAACTCCGAGTA
CCCCGTGACCAATCGGCTGATCACCGACTACGAGAGCGTGCGCATCCTGAAGCGGCTGCTGGATAGCGAA
ATGGAAGTGATCCACTTTCTGAAGCCTCTGCTGGGAAACGGCAACGAGAGCGACAAGGACCTGGTGTTCT
ACGGCGAGTTTGAGGCCGAGTACGAGAAGCTGCTGCCCGTGATCAAGGTGTACAATAGAGTGCGGAACTA
CCTGACCCGGAAGCCCTTTAGCACAGAGAAGATCAAGCTGAACTTCAACAGCCCTACCCTGCTGTGTGGC
TGGTCCCAGAGCAAAGAAAAAGAGTACATGGGCGTGATCCTGCGGAAGGACGGCCAGTACTATCTGGGCA
TCATGACCCCCAGCAACAAGAAGATCTTTAGCGAGGCCCCCAAGCCCGACGAGGACTGCTATGAGAAGAT
GGTGCTGCGGTACATCCCCCACCCCTACCAGATGCTGCCCAAGGTGTTCTTCAGCAAGAGCAATATCGCC
TTCTTCAACCCCAGCGACGAGATCCTGAGAATCAAGAAGCAGGAATCCTTTAAGAAGGGCAAGAGCTTTA
ACCGGGACGACTGCCACAAGTTCATCGACTTCTACAAGGACTCCATCAACCGGCACGAAGAGTGGCGCAA
GTTCAATTTCAAGTTCAGCGATACCGATAGCTACGAGGACATCTCCCGGTTCTACAAAGAGGTGGAAAAC
CAGGCCTTCAGCATGAGCTTCACCAAGATCCCCACCGTGTACATCGACAGCCTGGTGGACGAGGGCAAGC
TGTACCTGTTTAAGCTGCACAACAAGGATTTCAGCGAGCACAGCAAGGGCAAGCCCAATCTGCACACAGT
GTACTGGAATGCCCTGTTCAGCGAGTACAACCTGCAGAATACCGTGTACCAGCTGAACGGCTCCGCCGAG
ATCTTTTTCAGAAAGGCCAGCATCCCCGAGAACGAGCGCGTGATCCACAAGAAAAACGTGCCCATCACCC
GGAAGGTGGCCGAGCTGAATGGCAAGAAAGAAGTGTCCGTGTTCCCCTACGACATCATTAAGAACCGGCG
GTACACCGTGGATAAGTTCCAGTTTCACGTGCCCCTGAAGATGAATTTCAAGGCCGATGAGAAGAAGCGG
ATCAACGACGACGTGATCGAGGCCATCAGAAGCAACAAGGGCATCCACGTGATCGGCATCGACCGGGGCG
AGCGGAATCTGCTGTACCTGAGCCTGATCAACGAGGAAGGCAGAATCATCGAGCAGCGGTCCCTGAACAT
CATCGACTCCGGCGAGGGCCACACCCAGAACTACAGAGATCTGCTGGATTCCCGCGAGAAGGACAGAGAG
AAGGCCCGGGAAAACTGGCAGGAAATTCAGGAAATCAAGGATCTGAAAACCGGCTACCTGTCCCAGGCCA
TCCACACCATCACAAAGTGGATGAAGGAGTACAACGCCATCATCGTGCTGGAAGATCTGAACGACAGATT
CACCAACGGCCGGAAAAAAGTGGAAAAACAGGTGTACCAGAAATTCGAGAAGATGCTGATCGATAAGCTG
AATTACTATGTGGACAAGGACGAAGAGTTCGACCGGATGGGCGGCACCCATAGAGCCCTGCAGCTGACCG
AGAAGTTCGAGTCCTTCCAGAAGCTGGGCCGGCAGACCGGCTTCATCTTCTACGTGCCCGCCTGGAACAC
CAGCAAGCTGGACCCTACCACCGGATTCGTGGACCTGCTGTATCCCAAGTACAAGAGCGTGGACGCCACC
AAGGACTTTATCAAGAAGTTTGACTTCATCCGGTTCAACAGCGAGAAGAACTACTTCGAGTTCGGCCTGC
ACTACTCCAACTTCACCGAGCGGGCCATCGGCTGCCGGGACGAGTGGATTCTGTGCAGCTACGGCAACCG
GATCGTGAACTTCAGAAACGCCGCCAAAAACAACAGCTGGGATTACAAAGAGATCGACATTACCAAACAG
CTGCTGGACCTGTTTGAGAAGAACGGCATCGATGTGAAACAGGAAAACCTGATCGACTCCATCTGCGAGA
TGAAGGACAAGCCATTCTTCAAGTCCCTGATCGCCAACATTAAGCTGATCCTGCAGATCCGGAACAGCGC
CAGCGGCACCGACATCGACTACATGATCAGCCCCGCCATGAACGATCGGGGCGAGTTCTTCGACACCAGA
AAGGGCCTGCAGCAGCTGCCCCTGGACGCCGATGCTAACGGCGCCTACAACATTGCCAAGAAAGGCCTGT
GGATCGTGGACCAGATCAGAAATACCACCGGCAACAACGTGAAGATGGCCATGAGCAACAGAGAATGGAT
GCACTTTGCCCAGGAAAGCCGGCTGGCCAAGAGGCCGGCGGCCACGAAGAAGGCCGGCCAGGCCAAGAAG
AAGAAGGGATCCTACCCATACGATGTTCCAGATTACGCTTATCCCTACGACGTGCCTGATTATGCATACC
CATATGATGTCCCCGACTATGCCTAAGAATTCTGCAGATATCCAGCACAGTGGCGGCCGCTCGAGTCTAG
AGGGCCCGTTTAAACCCGCTGATCAGCCTCGACTGTGCCTTCTAGTTGCCAGCCATCTGTTGTTTGCCCC
TCCCCCGTGCCTTCCTTGACCCTGGAAGGTGCCACTCCCACTGTCCTTTCCTAATAAAATGAGGAAATTG
CATCGCATTGTCTGAGTAGGTGTCATTCTATTCTGGGGGGTGGGGTGGGGCAGGACAGCAAGGGGGAGGA
TTGGGAAGACAATAGCAGGCATGCTGGGGATGCGGTGGGCTCTATGGCTTCTGAGGCGGAAAGAACCAGC
TGGGGCTCTAGGGGGTATCCCC
[124 nt withheld, positions 5133-5256]
C
[91 nt withheld, positions 5258-5348]
A
[49 nt withheld, positions 5350-5398]
CCTTTGACGTTGGAGTCCACGTTCTTT
[37 nt withheld, positions 5426-5462]
ACCCTATCTCGGTCTATTCTTTTGATTTATAAGGGATTTTGCCGATTTCGGCCTATTGGTTAAAAAATGA
GCTGATTTAACAAAAATTTAACGCGAATTAATTCTGTGGAATGTGTGTCAGTTAGGGTGTGGAAAGTCCC
CAGGCTCCCCAGCAGGCAGAAGTATGCAAAGCATGCATCTCAATTAGTCAGCAACCAGGTGTGGAAAGTC
CCCAGGCTCCCCAGCAGGCAGAAGTATGCAAAGCATGCATCTCAATTAGTCAGCAACCATAGTCCCGCCC
CTAACTCCGCCCATCCCGCCCCTAACTCCGCCCAGTTCCGCCCATTCTCCGCCCCATGGCTGACTAATTT
TTTTTATTTATGCAGAGGCCGAGGCCGCCTCTGCCTCTGAGCTATTCCAGAAGTAGTGAGGAGGCTTTTT
TGGAGGCCTAGGCTTTTGCAAAAAGCTCCCGGGAGCTTGTATATCCATTTTCGGATCTGATCAAGAGACA
GGATGAGGATCGTTTCGCATGATTGAACAAGATGGATTGCACGCAGGTTCTCCGGCCGCTTGGGTGGAGA
GGCTATTCGGCTATGACTGGGCACAACAGACAATCGGCTGCTCTGATGCCGCCGTGTTCCGGCTGTCAGC
GCAGGGGCGCCCGGTTCTTTTTGTCAAGACCGACCTGTCCGGTGCCCTGAATGAACTGCAGGACGAGGCA
GCGCGGCTATCGTGGCTGGCCACGACGGGCGTTCCTTGCGCAGCTGTGCTCGACGTTGTCACTGAAGCGG
GAAGGGACTGGCTGCTATTGGGCGAAGTGCCGGGGCAGGATCTCCTGTCATCTCACCTTGCTCCTGCCGA
GAAAGTATCCATCATGGCTGATGCAATGCGGCGGCTGCATACGCTTGATCCGGCTACCTGCCCATTCGAC
CACCAAGCGAAACATCGCATCGAGCGAGCACGTACTCGGATGGAAGCCGGTCTTGTCGATCAGGATGATC
TGGACGAAGAGCATCAGGGGCTCGCGCCAGCCGAACTGTTCGCCAGGCTCAAGGCGCGCATGCCCGACGG
CGAGGATCTCGTCGTGACCCATGGCGATGCCTGCTTGCCGAATATCATGGTGGAAAATGGCCGCTTTTCT
GGATTCATCGACTGTGGCCGGCTGGGTGTGGCGGACCGCTATCAGGACATAGCGTTGGCTACCCGTGATA
TTGCTGAAGAGCTTGGCGGCGAATGGGCTGACCGCTTCCTCGTGCTTTACGGTATCGCCGCTCCCGATTC
GCAGCGCATCGCCTTCTATCGCCTTCTTGACGAGTTCTTCTGAGCGGGACTCTGGGGTTCGAAATGACCG
ACCAAGCGACGCCCAACCTGCCATCACGAGATTTCGATTCCACCGCCGCCTTCTATGAAAGGTTGGGCTT
CGGAATCGTTTTCCGGGACGCCGGCTGGATGATCCTCCAGCGCGGGGATCTCATGCTGGAGTTCTTCGCC
CACCCCAACTTGTTTATTGCAGCTTATAATGGTTACAAATAAAGCAATAGCATCACAAATTTCACAAATA
AAGCATTTTTTTCACTGCATTCTAGTTGTGGTTTGTCCAAACTCATCAATGTATCTTATCATGTCTGTAT
ACCGTCGACCTCTAGCTAGAGCTTGGCGTAATCATGGTCATAGCTGTTTCCTGTGTGAAATTGTTATCCG
CTCACAATTCCACACAACATACGAGCCGGAAGCATAAAGTGTAAAGCCTGGGGTGCCTAATGAGTGAGCT
AACTCACATTAATTGCGTTGCGCTCACTGCCCGCTTTCCAGTCGGGAAACCTGTCGTGCCAGCTGCATTA
ATGAATCGGCCAACGCGCGGGGAGAGGCGGTTTGCGTATTGGGCGCTCTTCCGCTTCCTCGCTCACTGAC
TCGCTGCGCTCGGTCGTTCGGCTGCGGCGAGCGGTATCAGCTCACTCAAAGGCGGTAATACGGTTATCCA
CAGAATCAGGGGATAACGCAGGAAAGAACATGTGAGCAAAAGGCCAGCAAAAGGCCAGGAACCGTAAAAA
GGCCGCGTTGCTGGCGTTTTTCCATAGGCTCCGCCCCCCTGACGAGCATCACAAAAATCGACGCTCAAGT
CAGAGGTGGCGAAACCCGACAGGACTATAAAGATACCAGGCGTTTCCCCCTGGAAGCTCCCTCGTGCGCT
CTCCTGTTCCGACCCTGCCGCTTACCGGATACCTGTCCGCCTTTCTCCCTTCGGGAAGCGTGGCGCTTTC
TCATAGCTCACGCTGTAGGTATCTCAGTTCGGTGTAGGTCGTTCGCTCCAAGCTGGGCTGTGTGCACGAA
CCCCCCGTTCAGCCCGACCGCTGCGCCTTATCCGGTAACTATCGTCTTGAGTCCAACCCGGTAAGACACG
ACTTATCGCCACTGGCAGCAGCCACTGGTAACAGGATTAGCAGAGCGAGGTATGTAGGCGGTGCTACAGA
GTTCTTGAAGTGGTGGCCTAACTACGGCTACACTAGAAGAACAGTATTTGGTATCTGCGCTCTGCTGAAG
CCAGTTACCTTCGGAAAAAGAGTTGGTAGCTCTTGATCCGGCAAACAAACCACCGCTGGTAGCGGTTTTT
TTGTTTGCAAGCAGCAGATTACGCGCAGAAAAAAAGGATCTCAAGAAGATCCTTTGATCTTTTCTACGGG
GTCTGACGCTCAGTGGAACGAAAACTCACGTTAAGGGATTTTGGTCATGAGATTATCAAAAAGGATCTTC
ACCTAGATCCTTTTAAATTAAAAATGAAGTTTTAAATCAATCTAAAGTATATATGAGTAAACTTGGTCTG
ACAGTTACCAATGCTTAATCAGTGAGGCACCTATCTCAGCGATCTGTCTATTTCGTTCATCCATAGTTGC
CTGACTCCCCGTCGTGTAGATAACTACGATACGGGAGGGCTTACCATCTGGCCCCAGTGCTGCAATGATA
CCGCGAGACCCACGCTCACCGGCTCCAGATTTATCAGCAATAAACCAGCCAGCCGGAAGGGCCGAGCGCA
GAAGTGGTCCTGCAACTTTATCCGCCTCCATCCAGTCTATTAATTGTTGCCGGGAAGCTAGAGTAAGTAG
TTCGCCAGTTAATAGTTTGCGCAACGTTGTTGCCATTGCTACAGGCATCGTGGTGTCACGCTCGTCGTTT
GGTATGGCTTCATTCAGCTCCGGTTCCCAACGATCAAGGCGAGTTACATGATCCCCCATGTTGTGCAAAA
AAGCGGTTAGCTCCTTCGGTCCTCCGATCGTTGTCAGAAGTAAGTTGGCCGCAGTGTTATCACTCATGGT
TATGGCAGCACTGCATAATTCTCTTACTGTCATGCCATCCGTAAGATGCTTTTCTGTGACTGGTGAGTAC
TCAACCAAGTCATTCTGAGAATAGTGTATGCGGCGACCGAGTTGCTCTTGCCCGGCGTCAATACGGGATA
ATACCGCGCCACATAGCAGAACTTTAAAAGTGCTCATCATTGGAAAACGTTCTTCGGGGCGAAAACTCTC
AAGGATCTTACCGCTGTTGAGATCCAGTTCGATGTAACCCACTCGTGCACCCAACTGATCTTCAGCATCT
TTTACTTTCACCAGCGTTTCTGGGTGAGCAAAAACAGGAAGGCAAAATGCCGCAAAAAAGGGAATAAGGG
CGACACGGAAATGTTGAATACTCATACTCTTCCTTTTTCAATATTATTGAAGCATTTATCAGGGTTATTG
TCTCATGAGCGGATACATATTTGAATGTATTTAGAAAAATAAACAAATAGGGGTTCCGCGCACATTTCCC
CGAAAAGTGCCACCTGACGTC
