Features (pLannotate 1.2.2; 21 found; start..end, strand, type, name):
    112..336     +  polyA_signal   bGH poly(A) signal: bovine growth hormone polyadenylation signal
    340..361     +  promoter       SV40 promoter (fragment): SV40 enhancer and early promoter
    382..810     +  rep_origin     f1 ori (sequence partly withheld): f1 bacteriophage origin of replication; arrow indicates direction of (+) strand synthesis
    824..1153    +  promoter       SV40 promoter: SV40 enhancer and early promoter
   1220..2011    +  CDS            neo: KKA2_KLEPN - Also known as kan, nptII. Experimental evidence at protein level: Swiss-Prot protein existence level 1. Resistance to kanamycin, neomycin, paromomycin, ribostamycin, butirosin and gentamicin B. From Klebsiella pneumoniae.
   2035..2193    +  CDS            ble (fragment): BLE_KLEPN - Experimental evidence at protein level: Swiss-Prot protein existence level 1. Binding protein with a strong affinity to the bleomycin family of antibiotics. Binds to CL990; an antimitotic-antibiotic compound. From Klebsiella pneumoniae.
   2188..2309    +  polyA_signal   SV40 poly(A) signal: SV40 polyadenylation signal
   2382..2398    -  protein_bind   lac operator: The lac repressor binds to the lac operator to inhibit transcription in E. coli. This inhibition can be relieved by adding lactose or isopropyl-β-D-thiogalactopyranoside (IPTG). lac repressor encoded by lacI
   2406..2436    -  promoter       lac promoter: promoter for the E. coli lac operon
   2451..2472    -  protein_bind   CAP binding site: CAP binding activates transcription in the presence of cAMP. E. coli catabolite activator protein
   2485..2577    -  CDS            lacI (fragment): lac repressor; lacI; The lac repressor binds to the lac operator to inhibit transcription in E. coli. This inhibition can be relieved by adding lactose or isopropyl-β-D-thiogalactopyranoside (IPTG).
   2760..3348    -  rep_origin     ori: high-copy-number ColE1/pMB1/pBR322/pUC origin of replication
   3519..4379    -  CDS            AmpR: β-lactamase; bla; confers resistance to ampicillin, carbenicillin, and related antibiotics
   4380..4484    -  promoter       AmpR promoter: bla
   4543..4595    -  misc_feature   bom (fragment): basis of mobility region from pBR322
   4750..5129    +  enhancer       CMV enhancer: human cytomegalovirus immediate early enhancer
   5130..5333    +  promoter       CMV promoter: human cytomegalovirus (CMV) immediate early promoter
   5329..5362    +  LTR            5' LTR (truncated) (fragment): truncated 5' long terminal repeat (LTR) from HIV-1
   5378..5396    +  promoter       T7 promoter: promoter for bacteriophage T7 RNA polymerase
   6290..6310    +  CDS            MetLuc (fragment): secreted Metridia luciferase human codon-optimized
   9218..32      +  CDS            3xHA (across the origin): three tandem HA epitope tags
>Addgene plasmid #92294 | pY118 (pcDNA3.1-huLb4Cpf1) | addgene full sequence | sequence record 181497 | Addgene NGS Result
ATGCATACCCATATGATGTCCCCGACTATGCCTAAGAATTCTGCAGATATCCAGCACAGTGGCGGCCGCT
CGAGTCTAGAGGGCCCGTTTAAACCCGCTGATCAGCCTCGACTGTGCCTTCTAGTTGCCAGCCATCTGTT
GTTTGCCCCTCCCCCGTGCCTTCCTTGACCCTGGAAGGTGCCACTCCCACTGTCCTTTCCTAATAAAATG
AGGAAATTGCATCGCATTGTCTGAGTAGGTGTCATTCTATTCTGGGGGGTGGGGTGGGGCAGGACAGCAA
GGGGGAGGATTGGGAAGACAATAGCAGGCATGCTGGGGATGCGGTGGGCTCTATGGCTTCTGAGGCGGAA
AGAACCAGCTGGGGCTCTAGGGGGTATCCCC
[124 nt withheld, positions 382-505]
C
[91 nt withheld, positions 507-597]
A
[49 nt withheld, positions 599-647]
CCTTTGACGTTGGAGTCCACGTTCTTT
[37 nt withheld, positions 675-711]
ACCCTATCTCGGTCTATTCTTTTGATTTATAAGGGATTTTGCCGATTTCGGCCTATTGGTTAAAAAATGA
GCTGATTTAACAAAAATTTAACGCGAATTAATTCTGTGGAATGTGTGTCAGTTAGGGTGTGGAAAGTCCC
CAGGCTCCCCAGCAGGCAGAAGTATGCAAAGCATGCATCTCAATTAGTCAGCAACCAGGTGTGGAAAGTC
CCCAGGCTCCCCAGCAGGCAGAAGTATGCAAAGCATGCATCTCAATTAGTCAGCAACCATAGTCCCGCCC
CTAACTCCGCCCATCCCGCCCCTAACTCCGCCCAGTTCCGCCCATTCTCCGCCCCATGGCTGACTAATTT
TTTTTATTTATGCAGAGGCCGAGGCCGCCTCTGCCTCTGAGCTATTCCAGAAGTAGTGAGGAGGCTTTTT
TGGAGGCCTAGGCTTTTGCAAAAAGCTCCCGGGAGCTTGTATATCCATTTTCGGATCTGATCAAGAGACA
GGATGAGGATCGTTTCGCATGATTGAACAAGATGGATTGCACGCAGGTTCTCCGGCCGCTTGGGTGGAGA
GGCTATTCGGCTATGACTGGGCACAACAGACAATCGGCTGCTCTGATGCCGCCGTGTTCCGGCTGTCAGC
GCAGGGGCGCCCGGTTCTTTTTGTCAAGACCGACCTGTCCGGTGCCCTGAATGAACTGCAGGACGAGGCA
GCGCGGCTATCGTGGCTGGCCACGACGGGCGTTCCTTGCGCAGCTGTGCTCGACGTTGTCACTGAAGCGG
GAAGGGACTGGCTGCTATTGGGCGAAGTGCCGGGGCAGGATCTCCTGTCATCTCACCTTGCTCCTGCCGA
GAAAGTATCCATCATGGCTGATGCAATGCGGCGGCTGCATACGCTTGATCCGGCTACCTGCCCATTCGAC
CACCAAGCGAAACATCGCATCGAGCGAGCACGTACTCGGATGGAAGCCGGTCTTGTCGATCAGGATGATC
TGGACGAAGAGCATCAGGGGCTCGCGCCAGCCGAACTGTTCGCCAGGCTCAAGGCGCGCATGCCCGACGG
CGAGGATCTCGTCGTGACCCATGGCGATGCCTGCTTGCCGAATATCATGGTGGAAAATGGCCGCTTTTCT
GGATTCATCGACTGTGGCCGGCTGGGTGTGGCGGACCGCTATCAGGACATAGCGTTGGCTACCCGTGATA
TTGCTGAAGAGCTTGGCGGCGAATGGGCTGACCGCTTCCTCGTGCTTTACGGTATCGCCGCTCCCGATTC
GCAGCGCATCGCCTTCTATCGCCTTCTTGACGAGTTCTTCTGAGCGGGACTCTGGGGTTCGAAATGACCG
ACCAAGCGACGCCCAACCTGCCATCACGAGATTTCGATTCCACCGCCGCCTTCTATGAAAGGTTGGGCTT
CGGAATCGTTTTCCGGGACGCCGGCTGGATGATCCTCCAGCGCGGGGATCTCATGCTGGAGTTCTTCGCC
CACCCCAACTTGTTTATTGCAGCTTATAATGGTTACAAATAAAGCAATAGCATCACAAATTTCACAAATA
AAGCATTTTTTTCACTGCATTCTAGTTGTGGTTTGTCCAAACTCATCAATGTATCTTATCATGTCTGTAT
ACCGTCGACCTCTAGCTAGAGCTTGGCGTAATCATGGTCATAGCTGTTTCCTGTGTGAAATTGTTATCCG
CTCACAATTCCACACAACATACGAGCCGGAAGCATAAAGTGTAAAGCCTGGGGTGCCTAATGAGTGAGCT
AACTCACATTAATTGCGTTGCGCTCACTGCCCGCTTTCCAGTCGGGAAACCTGTCGTGCCAGCTGCATTA
ATGAATCGGCCAACGCGCGGGGAGAGGCGGTTTGCGTATTGGGCGCTCTTCCGCTTCCTCGCTCACTGAC
TCGCTGCGCTCGGTCGTTCGGCTGCGGCGAGCGGTATCAGCTCACTCAAAGGCGGTAATACGGTTATCCA
CAGAATCAGGGGATAACGCAGGAAAGAACATGTGAGCAAAAGGCCAGCAAAAGGCCAGGAACCGTAAAAA
GGCCGCGTTGCTGGCGTTTTTCCATAGGCTCCGCCCCCCTGACGAGCATCACAAAAATCGACGCTCAAGT
CAGAGGTGGCGAAACCCGACAGGACTATAAAGATACCAGGCGTTTCCCCCTGGAAGCTCCCTCGTGCGCT
CTCCTGTTCCGACCCTGCCGCTTACCGGATACCTGTCCGCCTTTCTCCCTTCGGGAAGCGTGGCGCTTTC
TCATAGCTCACGCTGTAGGTATCTCAGTTCGGTGTAGGTCGTTCGCTCCAAGCTGGGCTGTGTGCACGAA
CCCCCCGTTCAGCCCGACCGCTGCGCCTTATCCGGTAACTATCGTCTTGAGTCCAACCCGGTAAGACACG
ACTTATCGCCACTGGCAGCAGCCACTGGTAACAGGATTAGCAGAGCGAGGTATGTAGGCGGTGCTACAGA
GTTCTTGAAGTGGTGGCCTAACTACGGCTACACTAGAAGAACAGTATTTGGTATCTGCGCTCTGCTGAAG
CCAGTTACCTTCGGAAAAAGAGTTGGTAGCTCTTGATCCGGCAAACAAACCACCGCTGGTAGCGGTGGTT
TTTTTGTTTGCAAGCAGCAGATTACGCGCAGAAAAAAAGGATCTCAAGAAGATCCTTTGATCTTTTCTAC
GGGGTCTGACGCTCAGTGGAACGAAAACTCACGTTAAGGGATTTTGGTCATGAGATTATCAAAAAGGATC
TTCACCTAGATCCTTTTAAATTAAAAATGAAGTTTTAAATCAATCTAAAGTATATATGAGTAAACTTGGT
CTGACAGTTACCAATGCTTAATCAGTGAGGCACCTATCTCAGCGATCTGTCTATTTCGTTCATCCATAGT
TGCCTGACTCCCCGTCGTGTAGATAACTACGATACGGGAGGGCTTACCATCTGGCCCCAGTGCTGCAATG
ATACCGCGAGACCCACGCTCACCGGCTCCAGATTTATCAGCAATAAACCAGCCAGCCGGAAGGGCCGAGC
GCAGAAGTGGTCCTGCAACTTTATCCGCCTCCATCCAGTCTATTAATTGTTGCCGGGAAGCTAGAGTAAG
TAGTTCGCCAGTTAATAGTTTGCGCAACGTTGTTGCCATTGCTACAGGCATCGTGGTGTCACGCTCGTCG
TTTGGTATGGCTTCATTCAGCTCCGGTTCCCAACGATCAAGGCGAGTTACATGATCCCCCATGTTGTGCA
AAAAAGCGGTTAGCTCCTTCGGTCCTCCGATCGTTGTCAGAAGTAAGTTGGCCGCAGTGTTATCACTCAT
GGTTATGGCAGCACTGCATAATTCTCTTACTGTCATGCCATCCGTAAGATGCTTTTCTGTGACTGGTGAG
TACTCAACCAAGTCATTCTGAGAATAGTGTATGCGGCGACCGAGTTGCTCTTGCCCGGCGTCAATACGGG
ATAATACCGCGCCACATAGCAGAACTTTAAAAGTGCTCATCATTGGAAAACGTTCTTCGGGGCGAAAACT
CTCAAGGATCTTACCGCTGTTGAGATCCAGTTCGATGTAACCCACTCGTGCACCCAACTGATCTTCAGCA
TCTTTTACTTTCACCAGCGTTTCTGGGTGAGCAAAAACAGGAAGGCAAAATGCCGCAAAAAAGGGAATAA
GGGCGACACGGAAATGTTGAATACTCATACTCTTCCTTTTTCAATATTATTGAAGCATTTATCAGGGTTA
TTGTCTCATGAGCGGATACATATTTGAATGTATTTAGAAAAATAAACAAATAGGGGTTCCGCGCACATTT
CCCCGAAAAGTGCCACCTGACGTCGACGGATCGGGAGATCTCCCGATCCCCTATGGTGCACTCTCAGTAC
AATCTGCTCTGATGCCGCATAGTTAAGCCAGTATCTGCTCCCTGCTTGTGTGTTGGAGGTCGCTGAGTAG
TGCGCGAGCAAAATTTAAGCTACAACAAGGCAAGGCTTGACCGACAATTGCATGAAGAATCTGCTTAGGG
TTAGGCGTTTTGCGCTGCTTCGCGATGTACGGGCCAGATATACGCGTTGACATTGATTATTGACTAGTTA
TTAATAGTAATCAATTACGGGGTCATTAGTTCATAGCCCATATATGGAGTTCCGCGTTACATAACTTACG
GTAAATGGCCCGCCTGGCTGACCGCCCAACGACCCCCGCCCATTGACGTCAATAATGACGTATGTTCCCA
TAGTAACGCCAATAGGGACTTTCCATTGACGTCAATGGGTGGAGTATTTACGGTAAACTGCCCACTTGGC
AGTACATCAAGTGTATCATATGCCAAGTACGCCCCCTATTGACGTCAATGACGGTAAATGGCCCGCCTGG
CATTATGCCCAGTACATGACCTTATGGGACTTTCCTACTTGGCAGTACATCTACGTATTAGTCATCGCTA
TTACCATGGTGATGCGGTTTTGGCAGTACATCAATGGGCGTGGATAGCGGTTTGACTCACGGGGATTTCC
AAGTCTCCACCCCATTGACGTCAATGGGAGTTTGTTTTGGCACCAAAATCAACGGGACTTTCCAAAATGT
CGTAACAACTCCGCCCCATTGACGCAAATGGGCGGTAGGCGTGTACGGTGGGAGGTCTATATAAGCAGAG
CTCTCTGGCTAACTAGAGAACCCACTGCTTACTGGCTTATCGAAATTAATACGACTCACTATAGGGAGAC
CCAAGCTGGCTAGCGTTTAAACTTAAGCTTACCGGTGCCACCATGGCCCCAAAGAAGAAGCGGAAGGTCG
GTATCCACGGAGTCCCAGCAGCCGGCCTGTACGACGGCTTCGTGAACAGATACAGCGTGTCCAAGACCCT
GAGATTCGAGCTGATCCCCCAGGGCCGGACCAGAGAGTACATCGAGACAAACGGCATCCTGAGCGACGAC
GAGGAACGGGCCAAGGACTACAAGACCATCAAGCGGCTGATCGACGAGTACCACAAGGATTACATCAGCC
GGTGCCTGAAGAACGTGAACATCAGCTGCCTGGAAGAGTACTACCACCTGTACAACAGCAGCAACCGGGA
CAAGCGGCACGAGGAACTGGACGCCCTGTCCGACCAGATGAGAGGCGAGATCGCCAGCTTCCTGACCGGC
AACGATGAGTACAAAGAGCAGAAGTCCCGCGACATCATCATCAACGAGCGGATCATCAACTTCGCCAGCA
CCGACGAAGAACTGGCCGCCGTGAAGCGGTTCCGGAAGTTCACCAGCTACTTCACCGGCTTTTTCACCAA
CCGCGAGAACATGTACAGCGCCGAGAAGAAGTCCACCGCCATTGCCCACCGGATCATCGACGTGAACCTG
CCCAAATACGTGGACAACATCAAGGCCTTCAACACCGCCATCGAGGCCGGCGTGTTCGATATCGCCGAGT
TCGAGAGCAACTTCAAGGCCATCACCGATGAGCACGAGGTGTCCGACCTGCTGGACATCACCAAGTACAG
CCGGTTCATCCGGAACGAGGATATCATCATCTACAACACCCTGCTGGGCGGCATCAGCATGAAGGACGAG
AAGATCCAGGGCCTGAATGAGCTGATCAACCTGCACAACCAGAAGCACCCCGGCAAGAAGGTGCCCCTGC
TGAAGGTGCTGTACAAGCAGATCCTGGGCGACAGCCAGACCCACAGCTTCGTGGACGACCAGTTCGAGGA
CGATCAGCAAGTGATCAATGCCGTGAAGGCCGTGACCGACACCTTCTCCGAGACACTGCTGGGCAGCCTG
AAGATCATCATTAACAACATCGGCCACTACGACCTGGACCGGATCTATATCAAGGCCGGCCAGGATATCA
CCACCCTGAGCAAGAGAGCCCTGAACGACTGGCACATCATCACCGAGTGCCTGGAAAGCGAGTACGACGA
CAAGTTCCCCAAGAACAAGAAGTCCGACACCTACGAGGAAATGCGCAACAGATACGTGAAGTCCTTCAAG
AGCTTCAGCATCGGCCGGCTGAACAGCCTCGTGACCACCTATACCGAGCAGGCCTGTTTCCTGGAAAACT
ACCTGGGCAGCTTCGGCGGCGACACCGACAAGAATTGCCTGACCGACTTCACCAACAGCCTGATGGAAGT
GGAACATCTGCTGAACTCCGAGTACCCCGTGACCAATCGGCTGATCACCGACTACGAGAGCGTGCGCATC
CTGAAGCGGCTGCTGGATAGCGAAATGGAAGTGATCCACTTTCTGAAGCCTCTGCTGGGAAACGGCAACG
AGAGCGACAAGGACCTGGTGTTCTACGGCGAGTTTGAGGCCGAGTACGAGAAGCTGCTGCCCGTGATCAA
GGTGTACAATAGAGTGCGGAACTACCTGACCCGGAAGCCCTTTAGCACAGAGAAGATCAAGCTGAACTTC
AACAGCCCTACCCTGCTGTGTGGCTGGTCCCAGAGCAAAGAAAAAGAGTACATGGGCGTGATCCTGCGGA
AGGACGGCCAGTACTATCTGGGCATCATGACCCCCAGCAACAAGAAGATCTTTAGCGAGGCCCCCAAGCC
CGACGAGGACTGCTATGAGAAGATGGTGCTGCGGTACATCCCCCACCCCTACCAGATGCTGCCCAAGGTG
TTCTTCAGCAAGAGCAATATCGCCTTCTTCAACCCCAGCGACGAGATCCTGAGAATCAAGAAGCAGGAAT
CCTTTAAGAAGGGCAAGAGCTTTAACCGGGACGACTGCCACAAGTTCATCGACTTCTACAAGGACTCCAT
CAACCGGCACGAAGAGTGGCGCAAGTTCAATTTCAAGTTCAGCGATACCGATAGCTACGAGGACATCTCC
CGGTTCTACAAAGAGGTGGAAAACCAGGCCTTCAGCATGAGCTTCACCAAGATCCCCACCGTGTACATCG
ACAGCCTGGTGGACGAGGGCAAGCTGTACCTGTTTAAGCTGCACAACAAGGATTTCAGCGAGCACAGCAA
GGGCAAGCCCAATCTGCACACAGTGTACTGGAATGCCCTGTTCAGCGAGTACAACCTGCAGAATACCGTG
TACCAGCTGAACGGCTCCGCCGAGATCTTTTTCAGAAAGGCCAGCATCCCCGAGAACGAGCGCGTGATCC
ACAAGAAAAACGTGCCCATCACCCGGAAGGTGGCCGAGCTGAATGGCAAGAAAGAAGTGTCCGTGTTCCC
CTACGACATCATTAAGAACCGGCGGTACACCGTGGATAAGTTCCAGTTTCACGTGCCCCTGAAGATGAAT
TTCAAGGCCGATGAGAAGAAGCGGATCAACGACGACGTGATCGAGGCCATCAGAAGCAACAAGGGCATCC
ACGTGATCGGCATCGACCGGGGCGAGCGGAATCTGCTGTACCTGAGCCTGATCAACGAGGAAGGCAGAAT
CATCGAGCAGCGGTCCCTGAACATCATCGACTCCGGCGAGGGCCACACCCAGAACTACAGAGATCTGCTG
GATTCCCGCGAGAAGGACAGAGAGAAGGCCCGGGAAAACTGGCAGGAAATTCAGGAAATCAAGGATCTGA
AAACCGGCTACCTGTCCCAGGCCATCCACACCATCACAAAGTGGATGAAGGAGTACAACGCCATCATCGT
GCTGGAAGATCTGAACGACAGATTCACCAACGGCCGGAAAAAAGTGGAAAAACAGGTGTACCAGAAATTC
GAGAAGATGCTGATCGATAAGCTGAATTACTATGTGGACAAGGACGAAGAGTTCGACCGGATGGGCGGCA
CCCATAGAGCCCTGCAGCTGACCGAGAAGTTCGAGTCCTTCCAGAAGCTGGGCCGGCAGACCGGCTTCAT
CTTCTACGTGCCCGCCTGGAACACCAGCAAGCTGGACCCTACCACCGGATTCGTGGACCTGCTGTATCCC
AAGTACAAGAGCGTGGACGCCACCAAGGACTTTATCAAGAAGTTTGACTTCATCCGGTTCAACAGCGAGA
AGAACTACTTCGAGTTCGGCCTGCACTACTCCAACTTCACCGAGCGGGCCATCGGCTGCCGGGACGAGTG
GATTCTGTGCAGCTACGGCAACCGGATCGTGAACTTCAGAAACGCCGCCAAAAACAACAGCTGGGATTAC
AAAGAGATCGACATTACCAAACAGCTGCTGGACCTGTTTGAGAAGAACGGCATCGATGTGAAACAGGAAA
ACCTGATCGACTCCATCTGCGAGATGAAGGACAAGCCATTCTTCAAGTCCCTGATCGCCAACATTAAGCT
GATCCTGCAGATCCGGAACAGCGCCAGCGGCACCGACATCGACTACATGATCAGCCCCGCCATGAACGAT
CGGGGCGAGTTCTTCGACACCAGAAAGGGCCTGCAGCAGCTGCCCCTGGACGCCGATGCTAACGGCGCCT
ACAACATTGCCAAGAAAGGCCTGTGGATCGTGGACCAGATCAGAAATACCACCGGCAACAACGTGAAGAT
GGCCATGAGCAACAGAGAATGGATGCACTTTGCCCAGGAAAGCCGGCTGGCCAAGAGGCCGGCGGCCACG
AAGAAGGCCGGCCAGGCCAAGAAGAAGAAGGGATCCTACCCATACGATGTTCCAGATTACGCTTATCCCT
ACGACGTGCCTGATT
